Addgene plasmid #101418: pDONR221-GATA6
Purpose: Donor Vector containing GATA6 transcription factor, part of the Human TFome Collection
Depositing lab: George Church. Depositing organization: Harvard Medical School. Publication: A comprehensive library of human transcription factors for cell fate engineering. Ng AHM, Khoshakhlagh P, Rojo Arias JE, Pasquini G, Wang K, Swiersy A, Shipman SL, Appleton E, Kiaee K, Kohman RE, Vernet A, Dysart M, Leeper K, Saylor W, Huang JY, Graveline A, Taipale J, Hill DE, Vidal M, Melero-Martin JM, Busskamp V, Church GM. Nat Biotechnol. 2021 Apr;39(4):510-519. doi: 10.1038/s41587-020-0742-6. Epub 2020 Nov 30. PubMed 33257861.
Backbone
  Vector backbone: pDONR221
  Backbone manufacturer: Invitrogen
  Vector type: Gateway shuttling vector
Growth in bacteria
  Bacterial resistance: Kanamycin, 50 μg/mL
  Growth temperature: 37°C
  Growth strain: DH5alpha
  Copy number: High Copy
Gene/Insert
  Gene/Insert name: GATA6 (alt name: Q92908 (Uniprot ID))
  Species: H. sapiens (human)
  Mutation: Last nucleotide of stop codon removed to allow for Gateway C-terminal fusions
  Entrez Gene: GATA6
  Cloning method: Gateway Cloning
  Sequencing primers: 5′ M13F(-21); 3′ M13R
Terms and licenses: Academic/Nonprofit Terms; Industry Terms: Not Available to Industry
Depositor comments: Harvard generated by gene synthesis
How to cite: pDONR221-GATA6 was a gift from George Church (Addgene plasmid # 101418 ; http://n2t.net/addgene:101418 ; RRID:Addgene_101418)
