[The description below was written by a language model from this plasmid's Addgene catalogue record and pLannotate feature annotations shown in this document.]
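Description:
pDONR221-GATA6 is a Gateway entry clone built on the Invitrogen pDONR221 backbone, carrying the human GATA6 transcription factor open reading frame as part of the Human TFome Collection. The 4,329-nt plasmid is maintained in E. coli through a high-copy ColE1/pUC-type origin and selected with kanamycin via an aminoglycoside phosphotransferase (KanR) gene. rrnB T1 and T2 terminators lie upstream of the cloning region, where they insulate the insert from read-through transcription from the backbone. Short lacI and lacZα fragments annotated nearby appear to be backbone remnants rather than functional genes.

The GATA6 coding sequence, which the record says was generated by gene synthesis, is flanked by attL recombination sites. The automated annotation labels these attL3 and attL2, although a pDONR221-derived entry clone would normally be expected to carry attL1 and attL2, so the upstream label may reflect the close similarity among attL variants. These sites allow LR Clonase-mediated transfer of the ORF into any compatible attR destination vector. The last nucleotide of the stop codon has been removed, so the reading frame can continue through the downstream att site and produce C-terminal fusions to tags or reporters supplied by the destination vector. No eukaryotic promoter drives the insert. The only promoter annotated is a T7 promoter outside the attL2 site, oriented back toward the insert. The plasmid therefore serves as a shuttling and storage clone rather than an expression vector. Its intended use is as a source of GATA6 for building expression constructs, for example in transcription-factor overexpression studies of cell fate engineering.
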