Features (pLannotate 1.2.2; 10 found; start..end, strand, type, name):
      2..97      +  protein_bind   attL3: mutant version of attL; recombination site for the Gateway® LR reaction LR Clonase™
    100..1884    +  CDS            GATA6: GATA6_HUMAN - Experimental evidence at protein level: Swiss-Prot protein existence level 1. Transcriptional activator (PubMed:19666519, PubMed:27756709, PubMed:22750565, PubMed:22824924). Regulates SEMA3C and PLXNA2 (PubMed:19666519). Involved in gene regulation specifically in the gastric epithelium (PubMed:9315713). May regulate genes that protect epithelial cells from bacterial infection (PubMed:16968778). Involved in bone morphogenetic protein (BMP)-mediated cardiac-specific gene expression (By similarity). Binds to BMP response element (BMPRE) DNA sequences within cardiac activating regio
   1887..1985    -  protein_bind   attL2: mutant version of attL; recombination site for the Gateway® LR reaction LR Clonase™
   2003..2021    -  promoter       T7 promoter: promoter for bacteriophage T7 RNA polymerase
   2155..2964    +  CDS            KanR: aminoglycoside phosphotransferase; aph(3')-Ia; confers resistance to kanamycin in bacteria or G418 (Geneticin®) in eukaryotes
   3111..3699    +  rep_origin     ori: high-copy-number ColE1/pMB1/pBR322/pUC origin of replication
   3882..3974    +  CDS            lacI (fragment): lac repressor; lacI; The lac repressor binds to the lac operator to inhibit transcription in E. coli. This inhibition can be relieved by adding lactose or isopropyl-β-D-thiogalactopyranoside (IPTG).
   4029..4056    -  terminator     rrnB T2 terminator: transcription terminator T2 from the E. coli rrnB gene
   4188..4231    +  terminator     rrnB T1 terminator: Escherichia coli rrnB; transcription terminator T1 from the E. coli rrnB gene
   4278..4314    -  CDS            lacZα (fragment): LacZα fragment of β-galactosidase; lacZ fragment
>Addgene plasmid #101418 | pDONR221-GATA6 | addgene full sequence | sequence record 337478 | Addgene NGS Result
CAAATAATGATTTTATTTTGACTGATAGTGACCTGTTCGTTGCAACAAATTGATGAGCAATGCTTTTTTA
TAATGCCAACTTTGTACAAAAAAGTTGGCATGGCCCTGACCGACGGCGGATGGTGTCTCCCTAAAAGATT
CGGCGCCGCTGGCGCTGATGCTTCTGACAGCAGAGCCTTCCCCGCTAGGGAACCCAGCACACCACCTAGC
CCCATCAGCAGCTCAAGCTCTAGCTGTAGCAGAGGCGGAGAGAGAGGACCTGGAGGCGCTTCTAACTGCG
GCACACCTCAGCTGGATACAGAAGCCGCCGCCGGACCACCAGCCAGATCTCTTTTACTTAGCAGCTACGC
CAGCCACCCTTTTGGCGCTCCTCATGGACCCTCTGCTCCTGGTGTGGCCGGACCTGGCGGAAACCTGAGC
TCTTGGGAGGACCTTCTGCTGTTTACCGACCTGGACCAGGCTGCCACCGCTAGCAAGCTTCTGTGGAGCA
GCAGGGGCGCTAAGCTGAGCCCTTTTGCCCCTGAGCAGCCCGAGGAGATGTACCAGACCCTGGCTGCTTT
AAGCTCTCAGGGACCTGCCGCTTATGACGGAGCCCCTGGTGGATTTGTTCACTCAGCGGCAGCAGCCGCA
GCTGCTGCAGCCGCTGCCAGCTCACCTGTGTATGTGCCTACCACAAGAGTGGGCAGCATGTTACCTGGAC
TTCCTTACCATCTGCAGGGCAGCGGAAGCGGCCCTGCTAACCATGCCGGAGGAGCTGGAGCTCACCCCGG
ATGGCCTCAGGCTTCTGCAGATTCTCCTCCTTATGGATCTGGAGGAGGAGCAGCTGGAGGGGGAGCTGCA
GGACCAGGTGGAGCCGGAAGCGCAGCAGCACATGTGTCTGCCAGATTTCCCTATAGCCCTAGCCCTCCTA
TGGCCAATGGCGCTGCTAGAGAACCCGGAGGATATGCTGCGGCAGGCTCTGGCGGCGCTGGCGGAGTTTC
TGGAGGTGGATCTTCACTGGCCGCTATGGGAGGAAGAGAGCCTCAGTACTCTTCTCTGAGCGCCGCTAGA
CCACTGAACGGCACCTATCATCACCACCACCATCACCATCATCATCACCCCAGCCCTTACTCCCCTTATG
TGGGAGCCCCCCTTACACCCGCTTGGCCTGCCGGCCCTTTCGAGACACCTGTGCTGCACAGCCTTCAGTC
TAGAGCTGGCGCACCTTTACCAGTGCCTAGAGGCCCCTCTGCCGACTTGCTGGAGGATCTGAGCGAGAGC
AGAGAGTGCGTGAACTGTGGCAGCATCCAGACACCCCTGTGGAGAAGAGACGGCACCGGCCACTACCTGT
GCAACGCTTGCGGCCTGTACAGCAAGATGAATGGGCTGAGCAGACCCCTGATCAAGCCCCAGAAGAGGGT
GCCCAGCAGCAGACGGCTGGGACTGAGCTGCGCCAACTGTCATACCACAACAACCACACTGTGGCGGAGA
AACGCCGAGGGCGAGCCCGTGTGTAACGCCTGCGGCCTTTACATGAAGCTGCACGGCGTGCCCAGACCTC
TGGCCATGAAGAAGGAGGGAATCCAGACCAGAAAGAGAAAGCCCAAGAACATCAACAAGAGCAAGACCTG
CAGCGGCAACAGCAACAACAGCATCCCCATGACCCCCACCAGCACATCTAGCAACAGCGACGACTGTAGC
AAGAACACATCACCTACCACCCAGCCCACAGCTAGCGGAGCCGGCGCCCCCGTGATGACAGGCGCCGGAG
AGTCCACAAATCCCGAGAATAGCGAACTGAAGTACTCTGGACAGGACGGACTGTATATCGGCGTGAGCCT
GGCTTCTCCCGCCGAGGTGACCAGCTCTGTCAGACCTGACTCTTGGTGTGCCCTCGCCCTGGCCTGCCCA
ACTTTCTTGTACAAAGTTGGCATTATAAGAAAGCATTGCTTATCAATTTGTTGCAACGAACAGGTCACTA
TCAGTCAAAATAAAATCATTATTTGCCATCCAGCTGATATCCCCTATAGTGAGTCGTATTACATGGTCAT
AGCTGTTTCCTGGCAGCTCTGGCCCGTGTCTCAAAATCTCTGATGTTACATTGCACAAGATAAAAATATA
TCATCATGAACAATAAAACTGTCTGCTTACATAAACAGTAATACAAGGGGTGTTATGAGCCATATTCAAC
GGGAAACGTCGAGGCCGCGATTAAATTCCAACATGGATGCTGATTTATATGGGTATAAATGGGCTCGCGA
TAATGTCGGGCAATCAGGTGCGACAATCTATCGCTTGTATGGGAAGCCCGATGCGCCAGAGTTGTTTCTG
AAACATGGCAAAGGTAGCGTTGCCAATGATGTTACAGATGAGATGGTCAGACTAAACTGGCTGACGGAAT
TTATGCCTCTTCCGACCATCAAGCATTTTATCCGTACTCCTGATGATGCATGGTTACTCACCACTGCGAT
CCCCGGAAAAACAGCATTCCAGGTATTAGAAGAATATCCTGATTCAGGTGAAAATATTGTTGATGCGCTG
GCAGTGTTCCTGCGCCGGTTGCATTCGATTCCTGTTTGTAATTGTCCTTTTAACAGCGATCGCGTATTTC
GTCTCGCTCAGGCGCAATCACGAATGAATAACGGTTTGGTTGATGCGAGTGATTTTGATGACGAGCGTAA
TGGCTGGCCTGTTGAACAAGTCTGGAAAGAAATGCATAAACTTTTGCCATTCTCACCGGATTCAGTCGTC
ACTCATGGTGATTTCTCACTTGATAACCTTATTTTTGACGAGGGGAAATTAATAGGTTGTATTGATGTTG
GACGAGTCGGAATCGCAGACCGATACCAGGATCTTGCCATCCTATGGAACTGCCTCGGTGAGTTTTCTCC
TTCATTACAGAAACGGCTTTTTCAAAAATATGGTATTGATAATCCTGATATGAATAAATTGCAGTTTCAT
TTGATGCTCGATGAGTTTTTCTAATCAGAATTGGTTAATTGGTTGTAACACTGGCAGAGCATTACGCTGA
CTTGACGGGACGGCGCAAGCTCATGACCAAAATCCCTTAACGTGAGTTACGCGTCGTTCCACTGAGCGTC
AGACCCCGTAGAAAAGATCAAAGGATCTTCTTGAGATCCTTTTTTTCTGCGCGTAATCTGCTGCTTGCAA
ACAAAAAAACCACCGCTACCAGCGGTGGTTTGTTTGCCGGATCAAGAGCTACCAACTCTTTTTCCGAAGG
TAACTGGCTTCAGCAGAGCGCAGATACCAAATACTGTTCTTCTAGTGTAGCCGTAGTTAGGCCACCACTT
CAAGAACTCTGTAGCACCGCCTACATACCTCGCTCTGCTAATCCTGTTACCAGTGGCTGCTGCCAGTGGC
GATAAGTCGTGTCTTACCGGGTTGGACTCAAGACGATAGTTACCGGATAAGGCGCAGCGGTCGGGCTGAA
CGGGGGGTTCGTGCACACAGCCCAGCTTGGAGCGAACGACCTACACCGAACTGAGATACCTACAGCGTGA
GCTATGAGAAAGCGCCACGCTTCCCGAAGGGAGAAAGGCGGACAGGTATCCGGTAAGCGGCAGGGTCGGA
ACAGGAGAGCGCACGAGGGAGCTTCCAGGGGGAAACGCCTGGTATCTTTATAGTCCTGTCGGGTTTCGCC
ACCTCTGACTTGAGCGTCGATTTTTGTGATGCTCGTCAGGGGGGCGGAGCCTATGGAAAAACGCCAGCAA
CGCGGCCTTTTTACGGTTCCTGGCCTTTTGCTGGCCTTTTGCTCACATGTTCTTTCCTGCGTTATCCCCT
GATTCTGTGGATAACCGTATTACCGCCTTTGAGTGAGCTGATACCGCTCGCCGCAGCCGAACGACCGAGC
GCAGCGAGTCAGTGAGCGAGGAAGCGGAAGAGCGCCCAATACGCAAACCGCCTCTCCCCGCGCGTTGGCC
GATTCATTAATGCAGCTGGCACGACAGGTTTCCCGACTGGAAAGCGGGCAGTGAGCGCAACGCAATTAAT
ACGCGTACCGCTAGCCAGGAAGAGTTTGTAGAAACGCAAAAAGGCCATCCGTCAGGATGGCCTTCTGCTT
AGTTTGATGCCTGGCAGTTTATGGCGGGCGTCCTGCCCGCCACCCTCCGGGCCGTTGCTTCACAACGTTC
AAATCCGCTCCCGGCGGATTTGTCCTACTCAGGAGAGCGTTCACCGACAAACAACAGATAAAACGAAAGG
CCCAGTCTTCCGACTGAGCCTTTCGTTTTATTTGATGCCTGGCAGTTCCCTACTCTCGCGTTAACGCTAG
CATGGATGTTTTCCCAGTCACGACGTTGTAAAACGACGGCCAGTCTTAAGCTCGGGCCC
