>Addgene plasmid #101418 | pDONR221-GATA6 | depositor partial sequence | sequence record 191298 | insert
ATGGCCCTGACCGACGGCGGATGGTGTCTCCCTAAAAGATTCGGCGCCGCTGGCGCTGATGCTTCTGACA
GCAGAGCCTTCCCCGCTAGGGAACCCAGCACACCACCTAGCCCCATCAGCAGCTCAAGCTCTAGCTGTAG
CAGAGGCGGAGAGAGAGGACCTGGAGGCGCTTCTAACTGCGGCACACCTCAGCTGGATACAGAAGCCGCC
GCCGGACCACCAGCCAGATCTCTTTTACTTAGCAGCTACGCCAGCCACCCTTTTGGCGCTCCTCATGGAC
CCTCTGCTCCTGGTGTGGCCGGACCTGGCGGAAACCTGAGCTCTTGGGAGGACCTTCTGCTGTTTACCGA
CCTGGACCAGGCTGCCACCGCTAGCAAGCTTCTGTGGAGCAGCAGGGGCGCTAAGCTGAGCCCTTTTGCC
CCTGAGCAGCCCGAGGAGATGTACCAGACCCTGGCTGCTTTAAGCTCTCAGGGACCTGCCGCTTATGACG
GAGCCCCTGGTGGATTTGTTCACTCAGCGGCAGCAGCCGCAGCTGCTGCAGCCGCTGCCAGCTCACCTGT
GTATGTGCCTACCACAAGAGTGGGCAGCATGTTACCTGGACTTCCTTACCATCTGCAGGGCAGCGGAAGC
GGCCCTGCTAACCATGCCGGAGGAGCTGGAGCTCACCCCGGATGGCCTCAGGCTTCTGCAGATTCTCCTC
CTTATGGATCTGGAGGAGGAGCAGCTGGAGGGGGAGCTGCAGGACCAGGTGGAGCCGGAAGCGCAGCAGC
ACATGTGTCTGCCAGATTTCCCTATAGCCCTAGCCCTCCTATGGCCAATGGCGCTGCTAGAGAACCCGGA
GGATATGCTGCGGCAGGCTCTGGCGGCGCTGGCGGAGTTTCTGGAGGTGGATCTTCACTGGCCGCTATGG
GAGGAAGAGAGCCTCAGTACTCTTCTCTGAGCGCCGCTAGACCACTGAACGGCACCTATCATCACCACCA
CCATCACCATCATCATCACCCCAGCCCTTACTCCCCTTATGTGGGAGCCCCCCTTACACCCGCTTGGCCT
GCCGGCCCTTTCGAGACACCTGTGCTGCACAGCCTTCAGTCTAGAGCTGGCGCACCTTTACCAGTGCCTA
GAGGCCCCTCTGCCGACTTGCTGGAGGATCTGAGCGAGAGCAGAGAGTGCGTGAACTGTGGCAGCATCCA
GACACCCCTGTGGAGAAGAGACGGCACCGGCCACTACCTGTGCAACGCTTGCGGCCTGTACAGCAAGATG
AATGGGCTGAGCAGACCCCTGATCAAGCCCCAGAAGAGGGTGCCCAGCAGCAGACGGCTGGGACTGAGCT
GCGCCAACTGTCATACCACAACAACCACACTGTGGCGGAGAAACGCCGAGGGCGAGCCCGTGTGTAACGC
CTGCGGCCTTTACATGAAGCTGCACGGCGTGCCCAGACCTCTGGCCATGAAGAAGGAGGGAATCCAGACC
AGAAAGAGAAAGCCCAAGAACATCAACAAGAGCAAGACCTGCAGCGGCAACAGCAACAACAGCATCCCCA
TGACCCCCACCAGCACATCTAGCAACAGCGACGACTGTAGCAAGAACACATCACCTACCACCCAGCCCAC
AGCTAGCGGAGCCGGCGCCCCCGTGATGACAGGCGCCGGAGAGTCCACAAATCCCGAGAATAGCGAACTG
AAGTACTCTGGACAGGACGGACTGTATATCGGCGTGAGCCTGGCTTCTCCCGCCGAGGTGACCAGCTCTG
TCAGACCTGACTCTTGGTGTGCCCTCGCCCTGGCC
